>Addgene plasmid #112502 | pLBH559_Tet-HisCas14a1Locus | addgene full sequence | sequence record 217143 | Addgene NGS Result
TAATTCCTAATTTTTGTTGACACTCTATCGTTGATAGAGTTATTTTACCACTCCCTATCAGTGATAGAGA
AAAGAATTCAAAAGATCTAAAGAGGAGAAAGGATCTATGAAATCTCACCATCACCATCACCATGAAAACC
TGTACTTCCAATCCAATATTGGAAGTGGAATGGCCAAAAACACCATTACCAAAACACTGAAACTGCGTAT
TGTGCGTCCGTATAATAGCGCAGAAGTGGAAAAAATTGTTGCCGACGAAAAAAACAACCGCGAAAAAATC
GCACTGGAAAAGAACAAAGACAAAGTGAAAGAAGCCTGCAGCAAACATCTGAAAGTTGCAGCATATTGTA
CCACACAGGTTGAACGTAATGCATGCCTGTTTTGTAAAGCACGTAAACTGGATGACAAATTCTACCAAAA
ACTGCGTGGTCAGTTTCCGGATGCAGTTTTTTGGCAAGAAATCAGCGAAATTTTTCGCCAGCTGCAGAAA
CAGGCAGCAGAAATCTATAATCAGAGCCTGATCGAACTGTACTACGAGATTTTTATCAAAGGCAAAGGTA
TTGCAAATGCCAGCAGCGTTGAACATTATCTGAGTGATGTTTGTTATACCCGTGCAGCAGAACTGTTTAA
AAACGCAGCAATTGCAAGCGGTCTGCGTAGCAAAATCAAAAGCAATTTTCGTCTGAAAGAACTGAAAAAC
ATGAAAAGTGGTCTGCCGACCACCAAAAGCGATAATTTTCCGATTCCGCTGGTTAAACAGAAAGGTGGTC
AGTATACCGGTTTTGAAATTAGCAATCATAATAGCGACTTCATCATCAAGATTCCGTTTGGTCGTTGGCA
GGTCAAAAAAGAGATTGATAAATATCGTCCGTGGGAGAAATTTGACTTTGAACAGGTTCAGAAAAGCCCG
AAACCGATTAGCCTGCTGCTGAGCACCCAGCGTCGTAAACGTAATAAAGGTTGGAGCAAAGATGAAGGCA
CCGAAGCCGAAATCAAAAAAGTTATGAATGGCGATTATCAGACCAGCTACATTGAAGTTAAACGTGGCAG
CAAAATCGGTGAAAAAAGCGCATGGATGCTGAATCTGAGCATTGATGTTCCGAAAATTGATAAAGGTGTG
GATCCGAGCATTATTGGTGGTATTGATGTTGGTGTTAAATCACCGCTGGTTTGCGCAATTAACAATGCAT
TTAGCCGTTATAGCATCAGCGATAACGACCTGTTTCACTTCAACAAGAAAATGTTTGCACGTCGTCGTAT
CCTGCTGAAAAAAAACCGTCATAAACGTGCAGGTCATGGTGCAAAAAACAAACTGAAACCGATCACCATT
CTGACCGAAAAAAGTGAACGTTTTCGCAAAAAGCTGATTGAACGTTGGGCATGTGAAATCGCGGATTTCT
TCATTAAAAACAAAGTTGGCACCGTGCAGATGGAAAATCTGGAAAGCATGAAACGTAAAGAGGACAGCTA
TTTTAACATTCGCCTGCGTGGCTTTTGGCCGTATGCAGAAATGCAGAACAAAATCGAATTCAAACTGAAG
CAGTATGGCATCGAAATTCGTAAAGTTGCACCGAATAATACCAGCAAAACCTGTAGCAAATGTGGCCATC
TGAACAACTATTTCAACTTCGAGTACCGCAAGAAAAACAAATTCCCGCACTTTAAATGCGAAAAATGCAA
CTTCAAAGAAAACGCCGATTATAATGCAGCCCTGAATATTTCAAACCCGAAACTGAAAAGCACCAAAGAG
GAACCGTAAATATTTATACTTTATTATCCTTCATTGACAAAAATGAGAATGTTATCCCAGATAACATTTG
ATGTACACAGATTCACACTTCACTGATAAAGTGGAGAACCGCTTCACCAAAAGCTGTCCCTTAGGGGATT
AGAACTTGAGTGAAGGTGGGCTGCTTGCATCAGCCTAATGTCGAGAAGTGCTTTCTTCGGAAAGTAACCC
TCGAAACAAATTCATTTTTCCTCTCCAATTCTGCACAAAAAAAGGTGAGTCCTTATAAACCGGCGTGCAG
AACGCCGGCTCACCTTTTTTCTTCATTCGATTTTATGCTTAAAAGCCGTAAAAACGCGGAATTCGGCGCC
GTTGCAGAACCCGAATAGACGAATGAAGGAATGCAACTACCTTACACCGCTTGCGAAAGTTGTCAGAAGA
TAATCTTGCAGAACCCGAATAGACGAATGAAGGAATGCAATCTTGACAGAGCCCGATTGCGTTATCTCCA
GGAGAAACATATAAAAGCATCAACCGCTGATCGGACTAGAGTCACACTGGCTCACCTTCGGGTGGGCCTT
TCTGCGTTTATACCTAGGGATATATTCCGCTTCCTCGCTCACTGACTCGCTACGCTCGGTCGTTCGACTG
CGGCGAGCGGAAATGGCTTACGAACGGGGCGGAGATTTCCTGGAAGATGCCAGGAAGATACTTAACAGGG
AAGTGAGAGGGCCGCGGCAAAGCCGTTTTTCCATAGGCTCCGCCCCCCTGACAAGCATCACGAAATCTGA
CGCTCAAATCAGTGGTGGCGAAACCCGACAGGACTATAAAGATACCAGGCGTTTCCCCCTGGCGGCTCCC
TCGTGCGCTCTCCTGTTCCTGCCTTTCGGTTTACCGGTGTCATTCCGCTGTTATGGCCGCGTTTGTCTCA
TTCCACGCCTGACACTCAGTTCCGGGTAGGCAGTTCGCTCCAAGCTGGACTGTATGCACGAACCCCCCGT
TCAGTCCGACCGCTGCGCCTTATCCGGTAACTATCGTCTTGAGTCCAACCCGGAAAGACATGCAAAAGCA
CCACTGGCAGCAGCCACTGGTAATTGATTTAGAGGAGTTAGTCTTGAAGTCATGCGCCGGTTAAGGCTAA
ACTGAAAGGACAAGTTTTGGTGACTGCGCTCCTCCAAGCCAGTTACCTCGGTTCAAAGAGTTGGTAGCTC
AGAGAACCTTCGAAAAACCGCCCTGCAAGGCGGTTTTTTCGTTTTCAGAGCAAGAGATTACGCGCAGACC
AAAACGATCTCAAGAAGATCATCTTATTAATCAGATAAAATATTTCTAGATTTCAGTGCAATTTATCTCT
TCAAATGTAGCACCTGAAGTCAGCCCCATACGATATAAGTTGTTACTAGTGCTTGGATTCTCACCAATAA
AAAACGCCCGGCGGCAACCGAGCGTTCTGAACAAATCCAGATGGAGTTCTGAGGTCATTACTGGATCTAT
CAACAGGAGTCCAAGCGAGCTCGATATCAAATTACGCCCCGCCCTGCCACTCATCGCAGTACTGTTGTAA
TTCATTAAGCATTCTGCCGACATGGAAGCCATCACAAACGGCATGATGAACCTGAATCGCCAGCGGCATC
AGCACCTTGTCGCCTTGCGTATAATATTTGCCCATGGTGAAAACGGGGGCGAAGAAGTTGTCCATATTGG
CCACGTTTAAATCAAAACTGGTGAAACTCACCCAGGGATTGGCTGAGACGAAAAACATATTCTCAATAAA
CCCTTTAGGGAAATAGGCCAGGTTTTCACCGTAACACGCCACATCTTGCGAATATATGTGTAGAAACTGC
CGGAAATCGTCGTGGTATTCACTCCAGAGCGATGAAAACGTTTCAGTTTGCTCATGGAAAACGGTGTAAC
AAGGGTGAACACTATCCCATATCACCAGCTCACCGTCTTTCATTGCCATACGAAATTCCGGATGAGCATT
CATCAGGCGGGCAAGAATGTGAATAAAGGCCGGATAAAACTTGTGCTTATTTTTCTTTACGGTCTTTAAA
AAGGCCGTAATATCCAGCTGAACGGTCTGGTTATAGGTACATTGAGCAACTGACTGAAATGCCTCAAAAT
GTTCTTTACGATGCCATTGGGATATATCAACGGTGGTATATCCAGTGATTTTTTTCTCCATTTTAGCTTC
CTTAGCTCCTGAAAATCTCGATAACTCAAAAAATACGCCCGGTAGTGATCTTATTTCATTATGGTGAAAG
TTGGAACCTCTTACGTGCCGATCAACGTCTCATTTTCGCCAGATATCGACGTCTTAAGACCCACTTTCAC
ATTTAAGTTGTTTTTCTAATCCGCATATGATCAATTCAAGGCCGAATAAGAAGGCTGGCTCTGCACCTTG
GTGATCAAATAATTCGATAGCTTGTCGTAATAATGGCGGCATACTATCAGTAGTAGGTGTTTCCCTTTCT
TCTTTAGCGACTTGATGCTCTTGATCTTCCAATACGCAACCTAAAGTAAAATGCCCCACAGCGCTGAGTG
CATATAATGCATTCTCTAGTGAAAAACCTTGTTGGCATAAAAAGGCTAATTGATTTTCGAGAGTTTCATA
CTGTTTTTCTGTAGGCCGTGTACCTAAATGTACTTTTGATCCATCGCGATGACTTAGTAAAGCACATCTA
AAACTTTTAGCGTTATTACGTAAAAAATCTTGCCAGCTTTCCCCTTCTAAAGGGCAAAAGTGAGTATGGT
GCCTATCTAACATCTCAATGGCTAAGGCGTCGAGCAAAGCCCGCTTATTTTTTACATGCCAATACAATGT
AGGCTGCTCTACACCTAGCTTCTGGGCGAGTTTACGGGTTGTTAAACCTTCGATTCCGACCTCATTAAGC
AGCTCTAATGCGCTGTTAATCACTTTACTTTTATCTAATCTAGACATCAT
Features (pLannotate 1.2.2; 10 found; start..end, strand, type, name):
     16..71      +  promoter       tetR/tetA promoters: tetR; overlapping promoters for bacterial tetR and tetA
    116..133     +  CDS            6xHis: 6xHis affinity tag
    134..150     +  CDS            TEV site (fragment): tobacco etch virus (TEV) protease recognition and cleavage site
   2289..2316    +  terminator     T7Te terminator: phage T7 early transcription terminator
   2335..2390    -  rep_origin     RSF ori (fragment): Plasmids containing the RSF 1030 origin of replication can be propagated in E. coli cells that contain additional plasmids with compatible origins.
   2478..3023    -  rep_origin     p15A ori: Plasmids containing the medium-copy-number p15A origin of replication can be propagated in E. coli cells that contain a second plasmid with the ColE1 origin.
   3137..3231    -  terminator     lambda t0 terminator: transcription terminator from phage lambda
   3255..3911    -  CDS            cat: CAT_ECOLX - Experimental evidence at protein level: Swiss-Prot protein existence level 1. This enzyme is an effector of chloramphenicol resistance in bacteria. From Escherichia coli. This protein is used as a marker in many commonly used cloning vectors, such as pACYC184.
   3912..4014    -  promoter       cat promoter: promoter of the E. coli cat gene encoding chloramphenicol acetyltransferase
   4044..4667    -  CDS            TetR: tetracycline repressor TetR; tetR from transposon Tn10; TetR binds to the tetracycline operator tetO to inhibit transcription. This inhibition can be relieved by adding tetracycline or doxycycline.
