[The description below was written by a language model from this plasmid's Addgene catalogue record and pLannotate feature annotations shown in this document.]
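Description:
pLBH559_Tet-HisCas14a1Locus is a 4,670 nt bacterial expression plasmid built on a pTet backbone for tetracycline-inducible production of the miniature CRISPR effector Cas14a1 (also known as Un1Cas12f1) in E. coli. It replicates from a p15A origin, which is compatible with ColE1-type plasmids and is consistent with the catalogue's low-copy designation. A short fragment resembling the RSF origin is also annotated nearby, but it is only a partial match. Selection is by chloramphenicol, through a cat gene driven by its native promoter and followed by the lambda t0 terminator.

The payload is a 2,181 bp insert described as the Cas14a1 locus, which includes the crRNA and tracrRNA components as well as the protein-coding gene, so a single inducible unit can supply both the nuclease and its guide RNAs. Transcription starts from the overlapping tetR/tetA promoter region and ends at a T7Te terminator. A TetR repressor gene is carried on the opposite strand; TetR binds the tet operator to keep the locus silent until tetracycline or an analogue relieves repression. The protein carries an N-terminal histidine tag followed by a TEV protease site, allowing affinity purification and tag removal. The record is inconsistent on tag length: the purpose statement says 10xHis, while the tag field and the feature annotation list 6xHis. The automated feature table does not annotate the Cas14a1 coding sequence or the RNA elements themselves, leaving the region between the TEV site and the terminator unlabelled. The construct suits expression and purification of Cas14a1 ribonucleoprotein with its native RNAs, and functional study of this compact CRISPR system in bacteria.
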