Addgene plasmid #112502: pLBH559_Tet-HisCas14a1Locus
Purpose: Expresses 10xHis-Cas14a1 locus (including crRNA and tracrRNA) under control of a tetracycline inducible promoter
Depositing lab: Jennifer Doudna. Depositing organization: University of California, Berkeley. Publication: Programmed DNA destruction by miniature CRISPR-Cas14 enzymes. Harrington LB, Burstein D, Chen JS, Paez-Espino D, Ma E, Witte IP, Cofsky JC, Kyrpides NC, Banfield JF, Doudna JA. Science. 2018 Oct 18. pii: science.aav4294. doi: 10.1126/science.aav4294. PubMed 30337455.
Backbone
  Vector backbone: pTet
  Vector type: Bacterial Expression, CRISPR
Growth in bacteria
  Bacterial resistance: Chloramphenicol, 25 μg/mL
  Growth temperature: 37°C
  Growth strain: NEB Stable
  Copy number: Low Copy
Gene/Insert
  Gene/Insert name: Cas14a1 (alt name: Un1Cas12f1)
  Insert size (bp): 2181
  Promoter: Tet
  Tag / fusion protein: 6xHis-TEV (N terminal on insert)
  Cloning method: Gibson Cloning
  Sequencing primers: 5′ gtgccgatcaacgtAtcattttcg; 3′ acgcagaaaggcccacccgaag
Terms and licenses: Academic/Nonprofit Terms; Industry Terms: Not Available to Industry
How to cite: pLBH559_Tet-HisCas14a1Locus was a gift from Jennifer Doudna (Addgene plasmid # 112502 ; http://n2t.net/addgene:112502 ; RRID:Addgene_112502)
